>Addgene plasmid #167541 | His-TEV-SNAP-PRC1 | addgene full sequence | sequence record 372292 | Addgene NGS Result
GGGGAATTGTGAGCGGATAACAATTCCCCTCTAGAAATAATTTTGTTTAACTTTAAGAAGGAGATATACC
ATGGGCAGCAGCCATCACCATCATCACCACAGCCAGGATCCGAATTCGGATTACGATATCCCAACGACCG
AAAACCTGTATTTTCAGGGCATGGACAAAGATTGCGAAATGAAACGTACCACCCTGGATAGCCCGCTGGG
CAAACTGGAACTGAGCGGCTGCGAACAGGGCCTGCATGAAATTAAACTGCTGGGTAAAGGCACCAGCGCG
GCCGATGCGGTTGAAGTTCCGGCCCCGGCCGCCGTGCTGGGTGGTCCGGAACCGCTGATGCAGGCGACCG
CGTGGCTGAACGCGTATTTTCATCAGCCGGAAGCGATTGAAGAATTTCCGGTTCCGGCGCTGCATCATCC
GGTGTTTCAGCAGGAGAGCTTTACCCGTCAGGTGCTGTGGAAACTGCTGAAAGTGGTTAAATTTGGCGAA
GTGATTAGCTATCAGCAGCTGGCGGCCCTGGCGGGTAATCCGGCGGCCACCGCCGCCGTTAAAACCGCGC
TGAGCGGTAACCCGGTGCCGATTCTGATTCCGTGCCATCGTGTGGTTAGCTCTAGCGGTGCGGTTGGCGG
TTATGAAGGTGGTCTGGCGGTGAAAGAGTGGCTGCTGGCCCATGAAGGTCATCGTCTGGGTAAACCGGGT
CTGGGAAAGCTTGCGGCCGCAATGAGGAGAAGTGAGGTGCTGGCGGAGGAGTCCATAGTATGTCTGCAGA
AAGCCCTAAATCACCTTCGGGAAATATGGGAGCTAATTGGGATTCCAGAGGACCAGCGGTTACAAAGAAC
TGAGGTGGTAAAGAAGCATATCAAGGAACTCCTGGATATGATGATTGCTGAAGAGGAAAGCCTGAAGGAA
AGACTCATCAAAAGCATATCCGTCTGTCAGAAAGAGCTGAACACTCTGTGCAGCGAGTTACATGTTGAGC
CATTTCAGGAAGAAGGAGAGACAACCATCTTGCAACTAGAAAAAGATTTGCGCACCCAAGTGGAATTGAT
GCGAAAACAGAAAAAGGAGAGAAAACAGGAACTGAAGCTACTTCAAGAGCAAGATCAAGAACTGTGCGAA
ATTCTTTGTATGCCCCACTATGATATTGACAGTGCCTCAGTGCCCAGCTTAGAAGAGCTGAACCAGTTCA
GGCAACATGTGACAACTTTGAGGGAAACAAAGGCTTCTAGGCGTGAGGAGTTTGTCAGTATAAAGAGACA
GATCATACTGTGTATGGAAGAATTAGACCACACCCCAGACACAAGCTTTGAAAGAGATGTGGTGTGTGAA
GACGAAGATGCCTTTTGTTTGTCTTTGGAGAATATTGCAACACTACAAAAGTTGCTACGGCAGCTGGAAA
TGCAGAAATCACAAAATGAAGCAGTGTGTGAGGGGCTGCGTACTCAAATCCGAGAGCTCTGGGACAGGTT
GCAAATACCTGAAGAAGAAAGAGAAGCTGTGGCCACCATTATGTCTGGGTCAAAGGCCAAGGTCCGGAAA
GCGCTGCAATTAGAAGTGGATCGGTTGGAAGAACTGAAAATGCAAAACATGAAGAAAGTGATTGAGGCAA
TTCGAGTGGAGCTGGTTCAGTACTGGGACCAGTGCTTTTATAGCCAGGAGCAGAGACAAGCTTTTGCCCC
TTTCTGTGCTGAGGACTACACAGAAAGTCTGCTCCAGCTCCACGATGCTGAGATTGTGCGGTTAAAAAAC
TACTATGAAGTTCACAAGGAACTCTTTGAAGGTGTCCAGAAGTGGGAAGAAACCTGGAGGCTTTTCTTAG
AGTTTGAGAGAAAAGCTTCAGATCCAAATCGATTTACAAACCGAGGAGGAAATCTTCTAAAAGAAGAAAA
ACAACGAGCCAAGCTCCAGAAAATGCTGCCCAAGCTGGAAGAAGAGTTGAAGGCACGAATTGAATTGTGG
GAACAGGAACATTCAAAGGCATTTATGGTGAATGGGCAGAAATTCATGGAGTATGTGGCAGAACAATGGG
AGATGCATCGATTGGAGAAAGAGAGAGCCAAGCAGGAAAGACAACTGAAGAACAAAAAACAGACAGAGAC
AGAGATGCTGTATGGCAGCGCTCCTCGAACACCTAGCAAGCGGCGAGGACTGGCTCCCAATACACCGGGC
AAAGCACGTAAGCTGAACACTACCACCATGTCCAATGCTACGGCCAATAGTAGCATTCGGCCTATCTTTG
GAGGGACAGTCTACCACTCCCCCGTGTCTCGACTTCCTCCTTCTGGCAGCAAGCCAGTCGCTGCTTCCAC
CTGTTCAGGGAAGAAAACACCCCGTACTGGCAGGCATGGAGCCAACAAGGAGAACCTGGAGCTCAACGGC
AGCATCCTGAGTGGTGGGTACCCTGGCTCGGCCCCCCTCCAGCGCAACTTCAGCATTAATTCTGTTGCCA
GCACCTATTCTGAGTTTGCGAAGGATCCGTCCCTCTCTGACAGTTCCACTGTTGGGCTTCAGCGAGAACT
TTCAAAGGCTTCCAAATCTGATGCTACTTCTGGAATCCTCAATTCAACCAACATCCAGTCCTGACTCGAG
TCTGGTAAAGAAACCGCTGCTGCGAAATTTGAACGCCAGCACATGGACTCGTCTACTAGCGCAGCTTAAT
TAACCTAGGCTGCTGCCACCGCTGAGCAATAACTAGCATAACCCCTTGGGGCCTCTAAACGGGTCTTGAG
GGGTTTTTTGCTGAAAGGAGGAACTATATCCGGATTGGCGAATGGG
[124 nt withheld, positions 2777-2900]
C
[91 nt withheld, positions 2902-2992]
A
[49 nt withheld, positions 2994-3042]
CCTTTGACGTTGGAGTCCACGTTCTTT
[37 nt withheld, positions 3070-3106]
ACCCTATCTCGGTCTATTCTTTTGATTTATAAGGGATTTTGCCGATTTCGGCCTATTGGTTAAAAAATGA
GCTGATTTAACAAAAATTTAACGCGAATTTTAACAAAATATTAACGTTTACAATTTCTGGCGGCACGATG
GCATGAGATTATCAAAAAGGATCTTCACCTAGATCCTTTTAAATTAAAAATGAAGTTTTAAATCAATCTA
AAGTATATATGAGTAAACTTGGTCTGACAGTTACCAATGCTTAATCAGTGAGGCACCTATCTCAGCGATC
TGTCTATTTCGTTCATCCATAGTTGCCTGACTCCCCGTCGTGTAGATAACTACGATACGGGAGGGCTTAC
CATCTGGCCCCAGTGCTGCAATGATACCGCGAGACCCACGCTCACCGGCTCCAGATTTATCAGCAATAAA
CCAGCCAGCCGGAAGGGCCGAGCGCAGAAGTGGTCCTGCAACTTTATCCGCCTCCATCCAGTCTATTAAT
TGTTGCCGGGAAGCTAGAGTAAGTAGTTCGCCAGTTAATAGTTTGCGCAACGTTGTTGCCATTGCTACAG
GCATCGTGGTGTCACGCTCGTCGTTTGGTATGGCTTCATTCAGCTCCGGTTCCCAACGATCAAGGCGAGT
TACATGATCCCCCATGTTGTGCAAAAAAGCGGTTAGCTCCTTCGGTCCTCCGATCGTTGTCAGAAGTAAG
TTGGCCGCAGTGTTATCACTCATGGTTATGGCAGCACTGCATAATTCTCTTACTGTCATGCCATCCGTAA
GATGCTTTTCTGTGACTGGTGAGTACTCAACCAAGTCATTCTGAGAATAGTGTATGCGGCGACCGAGTTG
CTCTTGCCCGGCGTCAATACGGGATAATACCGCGCCACATAGCAGAACTTTAAAAGTGCTCATCATTGGA
AAACGTTCTTCGGGGCGAAAACTCTCAAGGATCTTACCGCTGTTGAGATCCAGTTCGATGTAACCCACTC
GTGCACCCAACTGATCTTCAGCATCTTTTACTTTCACCAGCGTTTCTGGGTGAGCAAAAACAGGAAGGCA
AAATGCCGCAAAAAAGGGAATAAGGGCGACACGGAAATGTTGAATACTCATACTCTTCCTTTTTCAATCA
TGATTGAAGCATTTATCAGGGTTATTGTCTCATGAGCGGATACATATTTGAATGTATTTAGAAAAATAAA
CAAATAGGTCATGACCAAAATCCCTTAACGTGAGTTTTCGTTCCACTGAGCGTCAGACCCCGTAGAAAAG
ATCAAAGGATCTTCTTGAGATCCTTTTTTTCTGCGCGTAATCTGCTGCTTGCAAACAAAAAAACCACCGC
TACCAGCGGTGGTTTGTTTGCCGGATCAAGAGCTACCAACTCTTTTTCCGAAGGTAACTGGCTTCAGCAG
AGCGCAGATACCAAATACTGTCCTTCTAGTGTAGCCGTAGTTAGGCCACCACTTCAAGAACTCTGTAGCA
CCGCCTACATACCTCGCTCTGCTAATCCTGTTACCAGTGGCTGCTGCCAGTGGCGATAAGTCGTGTCTTA
CCGGGTTGGACTCAAGACGATAGTTACCGGATAAGGCGCAGCGGTCGGGCTGAACGGGGGGTTCGTGCAC
ACAGCCCAGCTTGGAGCGAACGACCTACACCGAACTGAGATACCTACAGCGTGAGCTATGAGAAAGCGCC
ACGCTTCCCGAAGGGAGAAAGGCGGACAGGTATCCGGTAAGCGGCAGGGTCGGAACAGGAGAGCGCACGA
GGGAGCTTCCAGGGGGAAACGCCTGGTATCTTTATAGTCCTGTCGGGTTTCGCCACCTCTGACTTGAGCG
TCGATTTTTGTGATGCTCGTCAGGGGGGCGGAGCCTATGGAAAAACGCCAGCAACGCGGCCTTTTTACGG
TTCCTGGCCTTTTGCTGGCCTTTTGCTCACATGTTCTTTCCTGCGTTATCCCCTGATTCTGTGGATAACC
GTATTACCGCCTTTGAGTGAGCTGATACCGCTCGCCGCAGCCGAACGACCGAGCGCAGCGAGTCAGTGAG
CGAGGAAGCGGAAGAGCGCCTGATGCGGTATTTTCTCCTTACGCATCTGTGCGGTATTTCACACCGCAAT
GGTGCACTCTCAGTACAATCTGCTCTGATGCCGCATAGTTAAGCCAGTATACACTCCGCTATCGCTACGT
GACTGGGTCATGGCTGCGCCCCGACACCCGCCAACACCCGCTGACGCGCCCTGACGGGCTTGTCTGCTCC
CGGCATCCGCTTACAGACAAGCTGTGACCGTCTCCGGGAGCTGCATGTGTCAGAGGTTTTCACCGTCATC
ACCGAAACGCGCGAGGCAGCTGCGGTAAAGCTCATCAGCGTGGTCGTGAAGCGATTCACAGATGTCTGCC
TGTTCATCCGCGTCCAGCTCGTTGAGTTTCTCCAGAAGCGTTAATGTCTGGCTTCTGATAAAGCGGGCCA
TGTTAAGGGCGGTTTTTTCCTGTTTGGTCACTGATGCCTCCGTGTAAGGGGGATTTCTGTTCATGGGGGT
AATGATACCGATGAAACGAGAGAGGATGCTCACGATACGGGTTACTGATGATGAACATGCCCGGTTACTG
GAACGTTGTGAGGGTAAACAACTGGCGGTATGGATGCGGCGGGACCAGAGAAAAATCACTCAGGGTCAAT
GCCAGCGCTTCGTTAATACAGATGTAGGTGTTCCACAGGGTAGCCAGCAGCATCCTGCGATGCAGATCCG
GAACATAATGGTGCAGGGCGCTGACTTCCGCGTTTCCAGACTTTACGAAACACGGAAACCGAAGACCATT
CATGTTGTTGCTCAGGTCGCAGACGTTTTGCAGCAGCAGTCGCTTCACGTTCGCTCGCGTATCGGTGATT
CATTCTGCTAACCAGTAAGGCAACCCCGCCAGCCTAGCCGGGTCCTCAACGACAGGAGCACGATCATGCT
AGTCATGCCCCGCGCCCACCGGAAGGAGCTGACTGGGTTGAAGGCTCTCAAGGGCATCGGTCGAGATCCC
GGTGCCTAATGAGTGAGCTAACTTACATTAATTGCGTTGCGCTCACTGCCCGCTTTCCAGTCGGGAAACC
TGTCGTGCCAGCTGCATTAATGAATCGGCCAACGCGCGGGGAGAGGCGGTTTGCGTATTGGGCGCCAGGG
TGGTTTTTCTTTTCACCAGTGAGACGGGCAACAGCTGATTGCCCTTCACCGCCTGGCCCTGAGAGAGTTG
CAGCAAGCGGTCCACGCTGGTTTGCCCCAGCAGGCGAAAATCCTGTTTGATGGTGGTTAACGGCGGGATA
TAACATGAGCTGTCTTCGGTATCGTCGTATCCCACTACCGAGATGTCCGCACCAACGCGCAGCCCGGACT
CGGTAATGGCGCGCATTGCGCCCAGCGCCATCTGATCGTTGGCAACCAGCATCGCAGTGGGAACGATGCC
CTCATTCAGCATTTGCATGGTTTGTTGAAAACCGGACATGGCACTCCAGTCGCCTTCCCGTTCCGCTATC
GGCTGAATTTGATTGCGAGTGAGATATTTATGCCAGCCAGCCAGACGCAGACGCGCCGAGACAGAACTTA
ATGGGCCCGCTAACAGCGCGATTTGCTGGTGACCCAATGCGACCAGATGCTCCACGCCCAGTCGCGTACC
GTCTTCATGGGAGAAAATAATACTGTTGATGGGTGTCTGGTCAGAGACATCAAGAAATAACGCCGGAACA
TTAGTGCAGGCAGCTTCCACAGCAATGGCATCCTGGTCATCCAGCGGATAGTTAATGATCAGCCCACTGA
CGCGTTGCGCGAGAAGATTGTGCACCGCCGCTTTACAGGCTTCGACGCCGCTTCGTTCTACCATCGACAC
CACCACGCTGGCACCCAGTTGATCGGCGCGAGATTTAATCGCCGCGACAATTTGCGACGGCGCGTGCAGG
GCCAGACTGGAGGTGGCAACGCCAATCAGCAACGACTGTTTGCCCGCCAGTTGTTGTGCCACGCGGTTGG
GAATGTAATTCAGCTCCGCCATCGCCGCTTCCACTTTTTCCCGCGTTTTCGCAGAAACGTGGCTGGCCTG
GTTCACCACGCGGGAAACGGTCTGATAAGAGACACCGGCATACTCTGCGACATCGTATAACGTTACTGGT
TTCACATTCACCACCCTGAATTGACTCTCTTCCGGGCGCTATCATGCCATACCGCGAAAGGTTTTGCGCC
ATTCGATGGTGTCCGGGATCTCGACGCTCTCCCTTATGCGACTCCTGCATTAGGAAGCAGCCCAGTAGTA
GGTTGAGGCCGTTGAGCACCGCCGCCGCAAGGAATGGTGCATGCAAGGAGATGGCGCCCAACAGTCCCCC
GGCCACGGGGCCTGCCACCATACCCACGCCGAAACAAGCGCTCATGAGCCCGAAGTGGCGAGCCCGATCT
TCCCCATCGGTGATGTCGGCGATATAGGCGCCAGCAACCGCACCTGTGGCGCCGGTGATGCCGGCCACGA
TGCGTCCGGCGTAGAGGATCGAGATCGATCTCGATCCCGCGAAATTAATACGACTCACTATA
Features (pLannotate 1.2.2; 21 found; start..end, strand, type, name):
      3..27      +  protein_bind   lac operator: The lac repressor binds to the lac operator to inhibit transcription in E. coli. This inhibition can be relieved by adding lactose or isopropyl-β-D-thiogalactopyranoside (IPTG). lac repressor encoded by lacI
     42..64      +  RBS            RBS: efficient ribosome binding site from bacteriophage T7 gene 10 (Olins and Rangwala, 1989)
    140..160     +  CDS            TEV site: tobacco etch virus (TEV) protease recognition and cleavage site
    161..706     +  CDS            SNAP-tag®: human O6-alkylguanine-DNA-alkyltransferase variant that forms covalent bonds with benzylguanine derivatives optimized for bacterial expression
    722..2581    +  CDS            PRC1: PRC1_HUMAN - Experimental evidence at protein level: Swiss-Prot protein existence level 1. Key regulator of cytokinesis that cross-links antiparrallel microtubules at an average distance of 35 nM. Essential for controlling the spatiotemporal formation of the midzone and successful cytokinesis. Required for KIF14 localization to the central spindle and midbody. Required to recruit PLK1 to the spindle. Stimulates PLK1 phosphorylation of RACGAP1 to allow recruitment of ECT2 to the central spindle. Acts as an oncogene for promoting bladder cancer cells proliferation, apoptosis inhibition and carci
   2597..2638    +  CDS            S-Tag (fragment): affinity and epitope tag derived from pancreatic ribonuclease A
   2668..2685    +  CDS            SET1 (fragment): solubility-enhancement tag derived from T7 phage gene 10B
   2693..2740    +  terminator     T7 terminator: transcription terminator for bacteriophage T7 RNA polymerase
   2777..3232    +  rep_origin     f1 ori (sequence partly withheld): f1 bacteriophage origin of replication; arrow indicates direction of (+) strand synthesis
   3347..4207    -  CDS            AmpR: β-lactamase; bla; confers resistance to ampicillin, carbenicillin, and related antibiotics
   4208..4300    -  promoter       AmpR promoter: bla
   4381..4969    +  rep_origin     ori: high-copy-number ColE1/pMB1/pBR322/pUC origin of replication
   5155..5294    -  misc_feature   bom: basis of mobility region from pBR322
   5396..5587    -  CDS            rop: Rop protein, which maintains plasmids at low copy number; rop
   5604..5984    +  CDS            YPB1_ECOLX: Protein predicted: Swiss-Prot protein existence level 4. From Escherichia coli.
   6046..6110    -  CDS            TcR (fragment): tetracycline efflux protein; tet; confers resistance to tetracycline
   6125..6146    -  protein_bind   CAP binding site: CAP binding activates transcription in the presence of cAMP. E. coli catabolite activator protein
   6159..7241    -  CDS            lacI: lac repressor; lacI; The lac repressor binds to the lac operator to inhibit transcription in E. coli. This inhibition can be relieved by adding lactose or isopropyl-β-D-thiogalactopyranoside (IPTG).
   7242..7319    -  promoter       lacI promoter: lacI
   7327..7606    -  CDS            TcR (fragment): tetracycline efflux protein; tet; confers resistance to tetracycline
   7632..2       +  promoter       T7 promoter (across the origin): promoter for bacteriophage T7 RNA polymerase
