[The description below was written by a language model from this plasmid's Addgene catalogue record and pLannotate feature annotations shown in this document.]
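Description:
His-TEV-SNAP-PRC1 is a bacterial expression plasmid built on the pETDuet-1 backbone for IPTG-inducible production of human PRC1 (also known as ASE1 or MAP65) in E. coli. The plasmid is about 7.65 kb and is propagated through a ColE1/pBR322-type origin, with the bom region and rop gene also present; the catalogue lists it as high copy, although rop is normally associated with reduced copy number. Selection is by ampicillin through the β-lactamase gene. An f1 origin is also annotated, along with short tetracycline-resistance fragments that are non-functional backbone remnants.

Expression is driven by a T7 promoter followed by a lac operator and the T7 gene 10 ribosome binding site, so transcription requires a host supplying T7 RNA polymerase. It is held in check by the plasmid-encoded LacI repressor until IPTG is added. The open reading frame encodes an N-terminal His6 tag contributed by the backbone (recorded in the catalogue but not separately annotated in the feature table), a TEV protease cleavage site, a bacterially optimised SNAP-tag and then the roughly 1.86 kb PRC1 coding sequence, with a T7 terminator downstream. The S-tag and SET1 fragments annotated after PRC1 appear to be residual vector sequence; the record does not say whether they are translated. Only one T7 promoter is annotated, so the second expression cassette typical of Duet vectors does not appear intact.

The design allows nickel-affinity purification, removal of the His tag with TEV protease, and covalent labelling of the SNAP domain with benzylguanine-linked fluorophores. This suits in vitro imaging of PRC1, a protein that cross-links antiparallel microtubules, in line with the associated study of microtubule marking by PRC1 and kinesin-4.
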