Addgene plasmid #167541: His-TEV-SNAP-PRC1
Purpose: For expression of His6-TEV-SNAP-PRC1 in bacteria.
Depositing lab: Tarun Kapoor. Depositing organization: Rockefeller University. Publication: Marking and measuring single microtubules by PRC1 and kinesin-4. Subramanian R, Ti SC, Tan L, Darst SA, Kapoor TM. Cell. 2013 Jul 18;154(2):377-90. doi: 10.1016/j.cell.2013.06.021. PubMed 23870126.
Backbone
  Vector backbone: pETDuet-1
  Backbone manufacturer: EMD Biosciences
  Backbone size w/o insert (bp): 5420
  Total vector size (bp): 7651
  Vector type: Bacterial Expression
Growth in bacteria
  Bacterial resistance: Ampicillin, 100 μg/mL
  Growth temperature: 37°C
  Growth strain: DH5alpha
  Growth instructions: IPTG inducible.
  Copy number: High Copy
Gene/Insert
  Gene/Insert name: PRC1
  Species: H. sapiens (human)
  Insert size (bp): 1863
  GenBank ID: NP_003972
  Entrez Gene: PRC1 (a.k.a. ASE1, MAP65)
  Promoter: T7
  Tag / fusion protein: His6 tag (N terminal on backbone); SNAP tag (N terminal on insert)
  Cloning method: Unknown
  Sequencing primers: 5′ TAATACGACTCACTATAGGG; 3′ GCTAGTTATTGCTCAGCGG
Terms and licenses: Academic/Nonprofit Terms; Industry Terms: Not Available to Industry
How to cite: His-TEV-SNAP-PRC1 was a gift from Tarun Kapoor (Addgene plasmid # 167541 ; http://n2t.net/addgene:167541 ; RRID:Addgene_167541)
